Addgene plasmid #132742: pJK_ToeRepG2_N02_switch
Purpose: T7 RNAP-driven expression of second-generation toehold repressor index 2 switch RNA with a GFP-ASV reporter
Depositing lab: Alexander Green & Peng Yin. Depositing organization: Harvard University. Publication: De novo-designed translation-repressing riboregulators for multi-input cellular logic. Kim J, Zhou Y, Carlson PD, Teichmann M, Chaudhary S, Simmel FC, Silver PA, Collins JJ, Lucks JB, Yin P, Green AA. Nat Chem Biol. 2019 Dec;15(12):1173-1182. doi: 10.1038/s41589-019-0388-1. Epub 2019 Nov 4. PubMed 31686032.
Backbone
  Vector backbone: pCOLAduet
  Backbone size w/o insert (bp): 3223
  Vector type: Bacterial Expression
Growth in bacteria
  Bacterial resistance: Kanamycin, 50 μg/mL
  Growth temperature: 37°C
  Growth strain: DH5alpha
  Copy number: High Copy
Gene/Insert
  Gene/Insert name: ToeRepG2_N02_switch
  Species: Synthetic
  Insert size (bp): 1008
  Cloning method: Gibson Cloning
  Sequencing primers: 5′ CGTTACTGGTTTCACATTCACCACCC
Terms and licenses: Academic/Nonprofit Terms; Industry Terms: Not Available to Industry
Depositor comments: The output gene is GFPmut3b with an ASV degradation tag. Please visit https://www.biorxiv.org/content/10.1101/501783v1 for bioRxiv preprint.
How to cite: pJK_ToeRepG2_N02_switch was a gift from Alexander Green & Peng Yin (Addgene plasmid # 132742 ; http://n2t.net/addgene:132742 ; RRID:Addgene_132742)
