[The description below was written by a language model from this plasmid's Addgene catalogue record and pLannotate feature annotations shown in this document.]
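Description:
pJK_ToeRepG2_N02_switch is a bacterial expression plasmid built on the pCOLADuet backbone. It carries a synthetic, second-generation toehold repressor switch RNA (index 2) coupled to a GFP reporter. It replicates in E. coli from the ColA origin, which is compatible with other common origins, so the plasmid can coexist with additional plasmids in one cell. Selection is by kanamycin through the aph(3')-Ia (KanR) gene. The backbone also carries lacI with its own promoter. The catalogue lists the plasmid as high copy, and the sequenced construct is 4,231 nt.

The roughly 1 kb insert is transcribed from a T7 promoter that spans the sequence origin and ends at a T7 terminator, so expression requires a host supplying T7 RNA polymerase. The short region between the promoter and the reporter coding sequence is not annotated and presumably holds the switch RNA element. According to the depositor, the output gene is GFPmut3b fused to an ASV degradation tag. The automated annotation instead labels the fluorescent protein CDS as "hfriFP" and the tag as a fragment of the LVA-type ssrA tag. These are likely nearest-match calls, and the depositor's description should take precedence. An ssrA-type tag targets the protein to the ClpXP and ClpAP proteases, which shortens reporter half-life so that fluorescence follows changes in translation more closely.

Toehold repressors are de novo-designed riboregulators in which the switch RNA allows translation by default and a cognate trigger RNA turns it off. This plasmid serves as the switch/reporter component for characterising such repression and for building multi-input RNA-based logic in E. coli. The trigger RNA is not encoded on this plasmid according to the record.
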