Features (pLannotate 1.2.2; 12 found; start..end, strand, type, name):
    140..853     +  CDS            hfriFP: hfriFP is a fluorescent protein published in 2013, derived from Herbaspirillum frisingense.
    863..883     +  CDS            ssrA tag (LVA) (fragment): C-terminal peptide that mediates degradation in bacteria through the ClpXP and ClpAP proteases (McGinness et al., 2006) mutant LVA variant that confers accelerated degradation under some conditions (Andersen et al., 1998)
    962..1009    +  terminator     T7 terminator: transcription terminator for bacteriophage T7 RNA polymerase
   1173..1230    +  promoter       AmpR promoter (fragment): bla
   1239..2054    -  CDS            KanR: aminoglycoside phosphotransferase; aph(3')-Ia; confers resistance to kanamycin in bacteria or G418 (Geneticin®) in eukaryotes
   2055..2146    -  promoter       AmpR promoter: bla
   2164..2799    -  rep_origin     ColA ori: Plasmids containing the ColA origin of replication can be propagated in E. coli cells that contain additional plasmids with compatible origins.
   2884..2948    -  CDS            TcR (fragment): tetracycline efflux protein; tet; confers resistance to tetracycline
   2963..2984    -  protein_bind   CAP binding site: CAP binding activates transcription in the presence of cAMP. E. coli catabolite activator protein
   2997..4079    -  CDS            lacI: lac repressor; lacI; The lac repressor binds to the lac operator to inhibit transcription in E. coli. This inhibition can be relieved by adding lactose or isopropyl-β-D-thiogalactopyranoside (IPTG).
   4080..4157    -  promoter       lacI promoter: lacI
   4216..3       +  promoter       T7 promoter (across the origin): promoter for bacteriophage T7 RNA polymerase
>Addgene plasmid #132742 | pJK_ToeRepG2_N02_switch | addgene full sequence | sequence record 263373 | Addgene NGS Result
AGGGAAAGTGAAAGTAAGAATAAAGTGGAAAGAGACGAGAATAAGAAGAGACATCATATCTTCTTATTCT
CGTCTCTTTCTACTTTATAAACAGAGGAGAATAAAGATGAAAGAGACGAACCTGGCGGCAGCGCAAAAGA
TGCGTAAAGGAGAAGAACTTTTCACTGGAGTTGTCCCAATTCTTGTTGAATTAGATGGTGATGTTAATGG
GCACAAATTTTCTGTCAGTGGAGAGGGTGAAGGTGATGCAACATACGGAAAACTTACCCTTAAATTTATT
TGCACTACTGGAAAACTACCTGTTCCGTGGCCAACACTTGTCACTACTTTCGGTTATGGTGTTCAATGCT
TTGCGAGATACCCAGATCACATGAAACAGCATGACTTTTTCAAGAGTGCCATGCCCGAAGGTTACGTACA
GGAAAGAACTATATTTTTCAAAGATGACGGGAACTACAAGACACGTGCTGAAGTCAAGTTTGAAGGTGAT
ACCCTTGTTAATAGAATCGAGTTAAAAGGTATTGATTTTAAAGAAGATGGAAACATTCTTGGACACAAAT
TGGAATACAACTATAACTCACACAATGTATACATCATGGCAGACAAACAAAAGAATGGAATCAAAGTTAA
CTTCAAAATTAGACACAACATTGAAGATGGAAGCGTTCAACTAGCAGACCATTATCAACAAAATACTCCG
ATTGGCGATGGCCCTGTCCTTTTACCAGACAACCATTACCTGTCCACACAATCTGCCCTTTCGAAAGATC
CCAACGAAAAGAGAGACCACATGGTCCTTCTTGAGTTTGTAACCGCTGCTGGGATTACACATGGCATGGA
TGAACTATACAAAAGGCCTGCAGCAAACGACGAAAACTACGCTGCATCAGTTTAATAAGATAAACCAGAG
CGGCACGGCAAGCAGAGTATACGAGATTCGGTAGCCACCGCTGAGCAATAACTAGCATAACCCCTTGGGG
CCTCTAAACGGGTCTTGAGGGGTTTTTTGCTGAAACCTCAGGCATTTGAGAAGCACACGGTCACACTGCT
TCCGGTAGTCAATAAACCGGTAAACCAGCAATAGACATAAGCGGCTATTTAACGACCCTGCCCTGAACCG
ACGACAAGCTGACGACCGGGTCTCCGCAAGTGGCACTTTTCGGGGAAATGTGCGCGGAACCCCTATTTGT
TTATTTTTCTAAATACATTCAAATATGTATCCGCTCATGAATTAATTCTTAGAAAAACTCATCGAGCATC
AAATGAAACTGCAATTTATTCATATCAGGATTATCAATACCATATTTTTGAAAAAGCCGTTTCTGTAATG
AAGGAGAAAACTCACCGAGGCAGTTCCATAGGATGGCAAGATCCTGGTATCGGTCTGCGATTCCGACTCG
TCCAACATCAATACAACCTATTAATTTCCCCTCGTCAAAAATAAGGTTATCAAGTGAGAAATCACCATGA
GTGACGACTGAATCCGGTGAGAATGGCAAAAGTTTATGCATTTCTTTCCAGACTTGTTCAACAGGCCAGC
CATTACGCTCGTCATCAAAATCACTCGCATCAACCAAACCGTTATTCATTCGTGATTGCGCCTGAGCGAG
ACGAAATACGCGGTCGCTGTTAAAAGGACAATTACAAACAGGAATCGAATGCAACCGGCGCAGGAACACT
GCCAGCGCATCAACAATATTTTCACCTGAATCAGGATATTCTTCTAATACCTGGAATGCTGTTTTCCCGG
GGATCGCAGTGGTGAGTAACCATGCATCATCAGGAGTACGGATAAAATGCTTGATGGTCGGAAGAGGCAT
AAATTCCGTCAGCCAGTTTAGTCTGACCATCTCATCTGTAACATCATTGGCAACGCTACCTTTGCCATGT
TTCAGAAACAACTCTGGCGCATCGGGCTTCCCATACAATCGATAGATTGTCGCACCTGATTGCCCGACAT
TATCGCGAGCCCATTTATACCCATATAAATCAGCATCCATGTTGGAATTTAATCGCGGCCTAGAGCAAGA
CGTTTCCCGTTGAATATGGCTCATACTCTTCCTTTTTCAATATTATTGAAGCATTTATCAGGGTTATTGT
CTCATGAGCGGATACATATTTGAATGTATTTAGAAAAATAAACAAATAGGCATGCTAGCGCAGAAACGTC
CTAGAAGATGCCAGGAGGATACTTAGCAGAGAGACAATAAGGCCGGAGCGAAGCCGTTTTTCCATAGGCT
CCGCCCCCCTGACGAACATCACGAAATCTGACGCTCAAATCAGTGGTGGCGAAACCCGACAGGACTATAA
AGATACCAGGCGTTTCCCCCTGATGGCTCCCTCTTGCGCTCTCCTGTTCCCGTCCTGCGGCGTCCGTGTT
GTGGTGGAGGCTTTACCCAAATCACCACGTCCCGTTCCGTGTAGACAGTTCGCTCCAAGCTGGGCTGTGT
GCAAGAACCCCCCGTTCAGCCCGACTGCTGCGCCTTATCCGGTAACTATCATCTTGAGTCCAACCCGGAA
AGACACGACAAAACGCCACTGGCAGCAGCCATTGGTAACTGAGAATTAGTGGATTTAGATATCGAGAGTC
TTGAAGTGGTGGCCTAACAGAGGCTACACTGAAAGGACAGTATTTGGTATCTGCGCTCCACTAAAGCCAG
TTACCAGGTTAAGCAGTTCCCCAACTGACTTAACCTTCGATCAAACCGCCTCCCCAGGCGGTTTTTTCGT
TTACAGAGCAGGAGATTACGACGATCGTAAAAGGATCTCAAGAAGATCCTTTACGGATTCCCGACACCAT
CACTCTAGATTTCAGTGCAATTTATCTCTTCAAATGTAGCACCTGAAGTCAGCCCCATACGATATAAGTT
GTAATTCTCATGTTAGTCATGCCCCGCGCCCACCGGAAGGAGCTGACTGGGTTGAAGGCTCTCAAGGGCA
TCGGTCGAGATCCCGGTGCCTAATGAGTGAGCTAACTTACATTAATTGCGTTGCGCTCACTGCCCGCTTT
CCAGTCGGGAAACCTGTCGTGCCAGCTGCATTAATGAATCGGCCAACGCGCGGGGAGAGGCGGTTTGCGT
ATTGGGCGCCAGGGTGGTTTTTCTTTTCACCAGTGAGACGGGCAACAGCTGATTGCCCTTCACCGCCTGG
CCCTGAGAGAGTTGCAGCAAGCGGTCCACGCTGGTTTGCCCCAGCAGGCGAAAATCCTGTTTGATGGTGG
TTAACGGCGGGATATAACATGAGCTGTCTTCGGTATCGTCGTATCCCACTACCGAGATGTCCGCACCAAC
GCGCAGCCCGGACTCGGTAATGGCGCGCATTGCGCCCAGCGCCATCTGATCGTTGGCAACCAGCATCGCA
GTGGGAACGATGCCCTCATTCAGCATTTGCATGGTTTGTTGAAAACCGGACATGGCACTCCAGTCGCCTT
CCCGTTCCGCTATCGGCTGAATTTGATTGCGAGTGAGATATTTATGCCAGCCAGCCAGACGCAGACGCGC
CGAGACAGAACTTAATGGGCCCGCTAACAGCGCGATTTGCTGGTGACCCAATGCGACCAGATGCTCCACG
CCCAGTCGCGTACCGTCTTCATGGGAGAAAATAATACTGTTGATGGGTGTCTGGTCAGAGACATCAAGAA
ATAACGCCGGAACATTAGTGCAGGCAGCTTCCACAGCAATGGCATCCTGGTCATCCAGCGGATAGTTAAT
GATCAGCCCACTGACGCGTTGCGCGAGAAGATTGTGCACCGCCGCTTTACAGGCTTCGACGCCGCTTCGT
TCTACCATCGACACCACCACGCTGGCACCCAGTTGATCGGCGCGAGATTTAATCGCCGCGACAATTTGCG
ACGGCGCGTGCAGGGCCAGACTGGAGGTGGCAACGCCAATCAGCAACGACTGTTTGCCCGCCAGTTGTTG
TGCCACGCGGTTGGGAATGTAATTCAGCTCCGCCATCGCCGCTTCCACTTTTTCCCGCGTTTTCGCAGAA
ACGTGGCTGGCCTGGTTCACCACGCGGGAAACGGTCTGATAAGAGACACCGGCATACTCTGCGACATCGT
ATAACGTTACTGGTTTCACATTCACCACCCTGAATTGACTCTCTTCCGGGCGCTATCATGCCATACCGCG
AAAGGTTTTGCGCCATTCGATGGTGTCCGGGATCTCGACGCTCTCCCTTATGAAGTCTAACGCTGCTCTG
GGCTAACTGTCGCGCTAATACGACTCACTAT
