>Addgene plasmid #132742 | pJK_ToeRepG2_N02_switch | depositor partial sequence | sequence record 255231 | Second generation toehold repressor switch N02
GGGAAAGTGAAAGTAAGAATAAAGTGGAAAGAGACGAGAATAAGAAGAGACATCATATCTTCTTATTCTC
GTCTCTTTCTACTTTATAAACAGAGGAGAATAAAGATGAAAGAGACGAACCTGGCGGCAGCGCAAAAG
