>Addgene plasmid #132742 | pJK_ToeRepG2_N02_switch | depositor partial sequence | sequence record 255232 | GFPmut3b-ASV-T7_terminator
ATGCGTAAAGGAGAAGAACTTTTCACTGGAGTTGTCCCAATTCTTGTTGAATTAGATGGTGATGTTAATG
GGCACAAATTTTCTGTCAGTGGAGAGGGTGAAGGTGATGCAACATACGGAAAACTTACCCTTAAATTTAT
TTGCACTACTGGAAAACTACCTGTTCCGTGGCCAACACTTGTCACTACTTTCGGTTATGGTGTTCAATGC
TTTGCGAGATACCCAGATCACATGAAACAGCATGACTTTTTCAAGAGTGCCATGCCCGAAGGTTACGTAC
AGGAAAGAACTATATTTTTCAAAGATGACGGGAACTACAAGACACGTGCTGAAGTCAAGTTTGAAGGTGA
TACCCTTGTTAATAGAATCGAGTTAAAAGGTATTGATTTTAAAGAAGATGGAAACATTCTTGGACACAAA
TTGGAATACAACTATAACTCACACAATGTATACATCATGGCAGACAAACAAAAGAATGGAATCAAAGTTA
ACTTCAAAATTAGACACAACATTGAAGATGGAAGCGTTCAACTAGCAGACCATTATCAACAAAATACTCC
GATTGGCGATGGCCCTGTCCTTTTACCAGACAACCATTACCTGTCCACACAATCTGCCCTTTCGAAAGAT
CCCAACGAAAAGAGAGACCACATGGTCCTTCTTGAGTTTGTAACCGCTGCTGGGATTACACATGGCATGG
ATGAACTATACAAAAGGCCTGCAGCAAACGACGAAAACTACGCTGCATCAGTTTAATAAGATAAACCAGA
GCGGCACGGCAAGCAGAGTATACGAGATTCGGTAGCCACCGCTGAGCAATAACTAGCATAACCCCTTGGG
GCCTCTAAACGGGTCTTGAGGGGTTTTTTG
